Addgene plasmid #49851: pcDNA3.2-Cx43-HA
Purpose: Encodes human connexin 43 with a C-terminal HA epitope fusion tag
Depositing lab: Robin Shaw. Depositing organization: Cedars-Sinai Medical Center. Publication: Autoregulation of Connexin43 Gap Junction Formation by Internally Translated Isoforms. Smyth JW, Shaw RM. Cell Rep. 2013 Nov 5. pii: S2211-1247(13)00578-0. doi: 10.1016/j.celrep.2013.10.009. PubMed 24210816.
Backbone
  Vector backbone: pcDNA3.2/HA-DEST
  Backbone manufacturer: Invitrogen
  Backbone size w/o insert (bp): 7711
  Total vector size (bp): 8893
  Modifications to backbone: Replaced V5 c-terminal fusion tag with HA tag
  Vector type: Mammalian Expression
  Selectable markers: Neomycin (select with G418)
Growth in bacteria
  Bacterial resistance: Ampicillin, 100 μg/mL
  Growth temperature: 37°C
  Growth strain: DH5alpha
  Copy number: High Copy
Gene/Insert
  Gene/Insert name: Connexin 43 (alt name: GJA1)
  Species: H. sapiens (human)
  Insert size (bp): 1146
  Mutation: Contains several wobble mutations to confer resistance to siRNA. No stop codon to create c-terminal fusion
  Entrez Gene: GJA1 (a.k.a. AVSD3, CMDR, CX43, EKVP, EKVP3, GJAL, HLHS1, HSS, ODDD, PPKCA)
  Promoter: CMV
  Tag / fusion protein: HA (C terminal on backbone)
  Cloning method: Gateway Cloning
  Sequencing primers: 5′ CMV; 3′ HA
Terms and licenses: Academic/Nonprofit Terms; Industry Terms: Not Available to Industry
How to cite: pcDNA3.2-Cx43-HA was a gift from Robin Shaw (Addgene plasmid # 49851 ; http://n2t.net/addgene:49851 ; RRID:Addgene_49851)
