[The description below was written by a language model from this plasmid's Addgene catalogue record and pLannotate feature annotations shown in this document.]
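Description:
pcDNA3.2-Cx43-HA is a mammalian expression plasmid built by Gateway recombination into pcDNA3.2/HA-DEST, an Invitrogen pcDNA3.2 destination vector in which the original C-terminal V5 tag was replaced by an HA epitope. It is propagated in E. coli as a high-copy plasmid through a ColE1/pUC-type origin with ampicillin selection (AmpR under its own bla promoter), and it also carries an f1 origin. For selecting stably transfected mammalian cells, an SV40 early promoter drives the neomycin phosphotransferase gene, followed by an SV40 polyadenylation signal, giving G418 resistance.

The payload is the human connexin 43 (GJA1) coding sequence, 1146 bp, flanked by attB1 and attB2 sites left from the Gateway reaction. It is transcribed from the CMV immediate-early enhancer and promoter; a T7 promoter lies just upstream of the insert. The stop codon was removed so that translation continues through attB2 into the backbone-encoded HA tag, producing C-terminally HA-tagged Cx43, and an HSV TK polyadenylation signal follows. The insert also contains several wobble (silent) mutations that make the transcript resistant to siRNA, which would allow expression of the tagged protein in cells where endogenous Cx43 has been knocked down. The HA tag permits detection with anti-HA antibodies, and the associated study concerns gap junction formation and internally translated Cx43 isoforms.

The sequenced record is 6,654 nt, shorter than the catalogue's total size of 8,893 bp. The catalogue figure appears to add the insert to the size of the empty destination vector, whose Gateway cassette is lost on recombination, although the record does not explain the difference.
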