Features (pLannotate 1.2.2; 23 found; start..end, strand, type, name):
      1..380     +  enhancer       CMV enhancer: human cytomegalovirus immediate early enhancer
    381..584     +  promoter       CMV promoter: human cytomegalovirus (CMV) immediate early promoter
    580..613     +  LTR            5' LTR (truncated) (fragment): truncated 5' long terminal repeat (LTR) from HIV-1
    629..647     +  promoter       T7 promoter: promoter for bacteriophage T7 RNA polymerase
    677..701     +  protein_bind   attB1: mutant version of attB; recombination site for the Gateway® BP reaction BP Clonase™
    707..1852    +  CDS            GJA1: CXA1_HUMAN - Also known as GJAL. Experimental evidence at protein level: Swiss-Prot protein existence level 1. Gap junction protein that acts as a regulator of bladder capacity. A gap junction consists of a cluster of closely packed pairs of transmembrane channels, the connexons, through which materials of low MW diffuse from one cell to a neighboring cell. May play a critical role in the physiology of hearing by participating in the recycling of potassium to the cochlear endolymph. Negative regulator of bladder functional capacity: acts by enhancing intercellular electrical and chemical trans
   1854..1878    -  protein_bind   attB2: mutant version of attB; recombination site for the Gateway® BP reaction BP Clonase™
   1895..1920    +  CDS            HA (fragment): HA (human influenza hemagglutinin) epitope tag
   2035..2083    +  polyA_signal   HSV TK poly(A) signal: herpes simplex virus thymidine kinase polyadenylation signal (Cole and Stacy, 1985)
   2174..2190    -  polyA_signal   bGH poly(A) signal (fragment): bovine growth hormone polyadenylation signal
   2285..2713    +  rep_origin     f1 ori (sequence partly withheld): f1 bacteriophage origin of replication; arrow indicates direction of (+) strand synthesis
   2727..3056    +  promoter       SV40 promoter: SV40 enhancer and early promoter
   3123..3914    +  CDS            neo: KKA2_KLEPN - Also known as kan, nptII. Experimental evidence at protein level: Swiss-Prot protein existence level 1. Resistance to kanamycin, neomycin, paromomycin, ribostamycin, butirosin and gentamicin B. From Klebsiella pneumoniae.
   3940..4098    +  CDS            ble (fragment): BLE_KLEPN - Experimental evidence at protein level: Swiss-Prot protein existence level 1. Binding protein with a strong affinity to the bleomycin family of antibiotics. Binds to CL990; an antimitotic-antibiotic compound. From Klebsiella pneumoniae.
   4093..4214    +  polyA_signal   SV40 poly(A) signal: SV40 polyadenylation signal
   4287..4303    -  protein_bind   lac operator: The lac repressor binds to the lac operator to inhibit transcription in E. coli. This inhibition can be relieved by adding lactose or isopropyl-β-D-thiogalactopyranoside (IPTG). lac repressor encoded by lacI
   4311..4341    -  promoter       lac promoter: promoter for the E. coli lac operon
   4356..4377    -  protein_bind   CAP binding site: CAP binding activates transcription in the presence of cAMP. E. coli catabolite activator protein
   4390..4482    -  CDS            lacI (fragment): lac repressor; lacI; The lac repressor binds to the lac operator to inhibit transcription in E. coli. This inhibition can be relieved by adding lactose or isopropyl-β-D-thiogalactopyranoside (IPTG).
   4665..5253    -  rep_origin     ori: high-copy-number ColE1/pMB1/pBR322/pUC origin of replication
   5424..6284    -  CDS            AmpR: β-lactamase; bla; confers resistance to ampicillin, carbenicillin, and related antibiotics
   6285..6389    -  promoter       AmpR promoter: bla
   6448..6500    -  misc_feature   bom (fragment): basis of mobility region from pBR322
>Addgene plasmid #49851 | pcDNA3.2-Cx43-HA | addgene full sequence | sequence record 338136 | Addgene NGS Result
GACATTGATTATTGACTAGTTATTAATAGTAATCAATTACGGGGTCATTAGTTCATAGCCCATATATGGA
GTTCCGCGTTACATAACTTACGGTAAATGGCCCGCCTGGCTGACCGCCCAACGACCCCCGCCCATTGACG
TCAATAATGACGTATGTTCCCATAGTAACGCCAATAGGGACTTTCCATTGACGTCAATGGGTGGAGTATT
TACGGTAAACTGCCCACTTGGCAGTACATCAAGTGTATCATATGCCAAGTACGCCCCCTATTGACGTCAA
TGACGGTAAATGGCCCGCCTGGCATTATGCCCAGTACATGACCTTATGGGACTTTCCTACTTGGCAGTAC
ATCTACGTATTAGTCATCGCTATTACCATGGTGATGCGGTTTTGGCAGTACATCAATGGGCGTGGATAGC
GGTTTGACTCACGGGGATTTCCAAGTCTCCACCCCATTGACGTCAATGGGAGTTTGTTTTGGCACCAAAA
TCAACGGGACTTTCCAAAATGTCGTAACAACTCCGCCCCATTGACGCAAATGGGCGGTAGGCGTGTACGG
TGGGAGGTCTATATAAGCAGAGCTCTCTGGCTAACTAGAGAACCCACTGCTTACTGGCTTATCGAAATTA
ATACGACTCACTATAGGGAGACCCAAGCTGGCTAGTTAAGCTATCAACAAGTTTGTACAAAAAAGCAGGC
TTCACCATGGGTGACTGGAGCGCCTTAGGCAAACTCCTTGACAAGGTTCAAGCCTACTCAACTGCTGGAG
GGAAGGTGTGGCTGTCAGTACTTTTCATTTTCCGAATCCTGCTGCTGGGGACAGCGGTTGAGTCAGCCTG
GGGCGACGAACAATCCGCATTCCGCTGTAACACTCAGCAACCTGGTTGTGAAAATGTCTGCTATGACAAG
TCTTTCCCAATCTCTCATGTGCGCTTCTGGGTCCTGCAGATCATATTTGTGTCTGTACCCACACTCTTGT
ACCTGGCTCATGTGTTCTATGTGATGCGAAAGGAAGAGAAACTGAACAAGAAAGAGGAAGAACTCAAGGT
TGCCCAAACTGATGGTGTCAATGTGGACATGCACTTGAAGCAGATTGAGATAAAGAAGTTCAAGTACGGT
ATTGAAGAGCATGGTAAGGTGAAAATGCGAGGGGGGTTGCTGCGAACCTACATCATCAGTATCCTCTTCA
AGTCTATCTTTGAGGTGGCCTTCTTGCTGATCCAGTGGTACATCTATGGATTCAGCTTGAGTGCTGTTTA
CACTTGCAAAAGAGATCCCTGCCCACATCAGGTGGACTGTTTCCTCTCTCGCCCCACGGAGAAAACCATC
TTCATCATCTTCATGCTGGTGGTGTCCTTGGTGTCCCTGGCCTTGAATATCATTGAACTCTTCTATGTTT
TCTTCAAGGGCGTTAAGGATCGGGTTAAGGGAAAGAGCGACCCTTACCATGCGACCAGTGGTGCGCTGAG
CCCTGCCAAAGACTGTGGGTCTCAAAAATATGCTTATTTCAATGGCTGCTCCTCACCAACCGCTCCCCTC
TCGCCTATGTCTCCTCCTGGGTACAAGCTGGTTACTGGCGACAGAAACAATTCTTCTTGCCGCAATTACA
ACAAGCAAGCAAGTGAGCAAAACTGGGCTAATTACAGTGCAGAACAAAATCGAATGGGGCAGGCGGGAAG
CACCATCTCTAACTCCCATGCACAGCCTTTTGATTTCCCCGATGATAACCAGAATTCAAAAAAACTAGCT
GCTGGACATGAATTACAGCCACTAGCCATTGTGGACCAGCGACCTTCAAGCAGAGCCAGCAGTCGTGCCA
GCAGCAGACCTCGGCCTGATGACCTGGAGATCTACCCAGCTTTCTTGTACAAAGTGGTTGATCTAGGCGG
CCCGTACCCATACGACGTCCCAGATTACGCGCGTACCGGTTAGTAATGACTCGAGTCTACGCGTACCGGT
TAGTAATGAGTTTAAACGGGGGAGGCTAACTGAAACACGGAAGGAGACAATACCGGAAGGAACCCGCGCT
ATGACGGCAATAAAAAGACAGAATAAAACGCACGGGTGTTGGGTCGTTTGTTCATAAACGCGGGGTTCGG
TCCCAGGGCTGGCACTCTGTCGATACCCCACCGAGACCCCATTGGGGCCAATACGCCCGCGTTTCTTCCT
TTTCCCCACCCCACCCCCCAAGTTCGGGTGAAGGCCCAGGGCTCGCAGCCAACGTCGGGGCGGCAGGCCC
TGCCATAGCAGATCTGCGCAGCTGGGGCTCTAGGGGGTATCCCC
[124 nt withheld, positions 2285-2408]
C
[91 nt withheld, positions 2410-2500]
A
[49 nt withheld, positions 2502-2550]
CCTTTGACGTTGGAGTCCACGTTCTTT
[37 nt withheld, positions 2578-2614]
ACCCTATCTCGGTCTATTCTTTTGATTTATAAGGGATTTTGCCGATTTCGGCCTATTGGTTAAAAAATGA
GCTGATTTAACAAAAATTTAACGCGAATTAATTCTGTGGAATGTGTGTCAGTTAGGGTGTGGAAAGTCCC
CAGGCTCCCCAGCAGGCAGAAGTATGCAAAGCATGCATCTCAATTAGTCAGCAACCAGGTGTGGAAAGTC
CCCAGGCTCCCCAGCAGGCAGAAGTATGCAAAGCATGCATCTCAATTAGTCAGCAACCATAGTCCCGCCC
CTAACTCCGCCCATCCCGCCCCTAACTCCGCCCAGTTCCGCCCATTCTCCGCCCCATGGCTGACTAATTT
TTTTTATTTATGCAGAGGCCGAGGCCGCCTCTGCCTCTGAGCTATTCCAGAAGTAGTGAGGAGGCTTTTT
TGGAGGCCTAGGCTTTTGCAAAAAGCTCCCGGGAGCTTGTATATCCATTTTCGGATCTGATCAAGAGACA
GGATGAGGATCGTTTCGCATGATTGAACAAGATGGATTGCACGCAGGTTCTCCGGCCGCTTGGGTGGAGA
GGCTATTCGGCTATGACTGGGCACAACAGACAATCGGCTGCTCTGATGCCGCCGTGTTCCGGCTGTCAGC
GCAGGGGCGCCCGGTTCTTTTTGTCAAGACCGACCTGTCCGGTGCCCTGAATGAACTGCAGGACGAGGCA
GCGCGGCTATCGTGGCTGGCCACGACGGGCGTTCCTTGCGCAGCTGTGCTCGACGTTGTCACTGAAGCGG
GAAGGGACTGGCTGCTATTGGGCGAAGTGCCGGGGCAGGATCTCCTGTCATCTCACCTTGCTCCTGCCGA
GAAAGTATCCATCATGGCTGATGCAATGCGGCGGCTGCATACGCTTGATCCGGCTACCTGCCCATTCGAC
CACCAAGCGAAACATCGCATCGAGCGAGCACGTACTCGGATGGAAGCCGGTCTTGTCGATCAGGATGATC
TGGACGAAGAGCATCAGGGGCTCGCGCCAGCCGAACTGTTCGCCAGGCTCAAGGCGCGCATGCCCGACGG
CGAGGATCTCGTCGTGACCCATGGCGATGCCTGCTTGCCGAATATCATGGTGGAAAATGGCCGCTTTTCT
GGATTCATCGACTGTGGCCGGCTGGGTGTGGCGGACCGCTATCAGGACATAGCGTTGGCTACCCGTGATA
TTGCTGAAGAGCTTGGCGGCGAATGGGCTGACCGCTTCCTCGTGCTTTACGGTATCGCCGCTCCCGATTC
GCAGCGCATCGCCTTCTATCGCCTTCTTGACGAGTTCTTCTGAGCGGGACTCTGGGGTTCGCGAAATGAC
CGACCAAGCGACGCCCAACCTGCCATCACGAGATTTCGATTCCACCGCCGCCTTCTATGAAAGGTTGGGC
TTCGGAATCGTTTTCCGGGACGCCGGCTGGATGATCCTCCAGCGCGGGGATCTCATGCTGGAGTTCTTCG
CCCACCCCAACTTGTTTATTGCAGCTTATAATGGTTACAAATAAAGCAATAGCATCACAAATTTCACAAA
TAAAGCATTTTTTTCACTGCATTCTAGTTGTGGTTTGTCCAAACTCATCAATGTATCTTATCATGTCTGT
ATACCGTCGACCTCTAGCTAGAGCTTGGCGTAATCATGGTCATAGCTGTTTCCTGTGTGAAATTGTTATC
CGCTCACAATTCCACACAACATACGAGCCGGAAGCATAAAGTGTAAAGCCTGGGGTGCCTAATGAGTGAG
CTAACTCACATTAATTGCGTTGCGCTCACTGCCCGCTTTCCAGTCGGGAAACCTGTCGTGCCAGCTGCAT
TAATGAATCGGCCAACGCGCGGGGAGAGGCGGTTTGCGTATTGGGCGCTCTTCCGCTTCCTCGCTCACTG
ACTCGCTGCGCTCGGTCGTTCGGCTGCGGCGAGCGGTATCAGCTCACTCAAAGGCGGTAATACGGTTATC
CACAGAATCAGGGGATAACGCAGGAAAGAACATGTGAGCAAAAGGCCAGCAAAAGGCCAGGAACCGTAAA
AAGGCCGCGTTGCTGGCGTTTTTCCATAGGCTCCGCCCCCCTGACGAGCATCACAAAAATCGACGCTCAA
GTCAGAGGTGGCGAAACCCGACAGGACTATAAAGATACCAGGCGTTTCCCCCTGGAAGCTCCCTCGTGCG
CTCTCCTGTTCCGACCCTGCCGCTTACCGGATACCTGTCCGCCTTTCTCCCTTCGGGAAGCGTGGCGCTT
TCTCATAGCTCACGCTGTAGGTATCTCAGTTCGGTGTAGGTCGTTCGCTCCAAGCTGGGCTGTGTGCACG
AACCCCCCGTTCAGCCCGACCGCTGCGCCTTATCCGGTAACTATCGTCTTGAGTCCAACCCGGTAAGACA
CGACTTATCGCCACTGGCAGCAGCCACTGGTAACAGGATTAGCAGAGCGAGGTATGTAGGCGGTGCTACA
GAGTTCTTGAAGTGGTGGCCTAACTACGGCTACACTAGAAGAACAGTATTTGGTATCTGCGCTCTGCTGA
AGCCAGTTACCTTCGGAAAAAGAGTTGGTAGCTCTTGATCCGGCAAACAAACCACCGCTGGTAGCGGTGG
TTTTTTTGTTTGCAAGCAGCAGATTACGAGCAGAAAAAAAGGATCTCAAGAAGATCCTTTGATCTTTTCT
ACGGGGTCTGACGCTCAGTGGAACGAAAACTCACGTTAAGGGATTTTGGTCATGAGATTATCAAAAAGGA
TCTTCACCTAGATCCTTTTAAATTAAAAATGAAGTTTTAAATCAATCTAAAGTATATATGAGTAAACTTG
GTCTGACAGTTACCAATGCTTAATCAGTGAGGCACCTATCTCAGCGATCTGTCTATTTCGTTCATCCATA
GTTGCCTGACTCCCCGTCGTGTAGATAACTACGATACGGGAGGGCTTACCATCTGGCCCCAGTGCTGCAA
TGATACCGCGAGACCCACGCTCACCGGCTCCAGATTTATCAGCAATAAACCAGCCAGCCGGAAGGGCCGA
GCGCAGAAGTGGTCCTGCAACTTTATCCGCCTCCATCCAGTCTATTAATTGTTGCCGGGAAGCTAGAGTA
AGTAGTTCGCCAGTTAATAGTTTGCGCAACGTTGTTGCCATTGCTACAGGCATCGTGGTGTCACGCTCGT
CGTTTGGTATGGCTTCATTCAGCTCCGGTTCCCAACGATCAAGGCGAGTTACATGATCCCCCATGTTGTG
CAAAAAAGCGGTTAGCTCCTTCGGTCCTCCGATCGTTGTCAGAAGTAAGTTGGCCGCAGTGTTATCACTC
ATGGTTATGGCAGCACTGCATAATTCTCTTACTGTCATGCCATCCGTAAGATGCTTTTCTGTGACTGGTG
AGTACTCAACCAAGTCATTCTGAGAATAGTGTATGCGGCGACCGAGTTGCTCTTGCCCGGCGTCAATACG
GGATAATACCGCGCCACATAGCAGAACTTTAAAAGTGCTCATCATTGGAAAACGTTCTTCGGGGCGAAAA
CTCTCAAGGATCTTACCGCTGTTGAGATCCAGTTCGATGTAACCCACTCGTGCACCCAACTGATCTTCAG
CATCTTTTACTTTCACCAGCGTTTCTGGGTGAGCAAAAACAGGAAGGCAAAATGCCGCAAAAAAGGGAAT
AAGGGCGACACGGAAATGTTGAATACTCATACTCTTCCTTTTTCAATATTATTGAAGCATTTATCAGGGT
TATTGTCTCATGAGCGGATACATATTTGAATGTATTTAGAAAAATAAACAAATAGGGGTTCCGCGCACAT
TTCCCCGAAAAGTGCCACCTGACGTCGACGGATCGGGAGATCTCCCGATCCCCTATGGTGCACTCTCAGT
ACAATCTGCTCTGATGCCGCATAGTTAAGCCAGTATCTGCTCCCTGCTTGTGTGTTGGAGGTCGCTGAGT
AGTGCGCGAGCAAAATTTAAGCTACAACAAGGCAAGGCTTGACCGACAATTGCATGAAGAATCTGCTTAG
GGTTAGGCGTTTTGCGCTGCTTCGCGATGTACGGGCCAGATATACGCGTT
