>Addgene plasmid #49851 | pcDNA3.2-Cx43-HA | addgene partial sequence | sequence record 77924 | TK-pA-R 5'-ttgtctccttccgtgtttca-3'
CGGTACGCGTAGACTCGAGTCATTACTAACCGGTACGCGCGTAATCTGGGACGTCGTATGGGTACGGGCC
GCCTAGATCAACCACTTTGTACAAGAAAGCTGGGTAGATCTCCAGGTCATCAGGCCGAGGTCTGCTGCTG
GCACGACTGCTGGCTCTGCTTGAAGGTCGCTGGTCCACAATGGCTAGTGGCTGTAATTCATGTCCAGCAG
CTAGTTTTTTTGAATTCTGGTTATCATCGGGGAAATCAAAAGGCTGTGCATGGGAGTTAGAGATGGTGCT
TCCCGCCTGCCCCATTCGATTTTGTTCTGCACTGTAATTAGCCCAGTTTTGCTCACTTGCTTGCTTGTTG
TAATTGCGGCAAGAAGAATTGTTTCTGTCGCCAGTAACCAGCTTGTACCCAGGAGGAGACATAGGCGAGA
GGGGAGCGGTTGGTGAGGAGCAGCCATTGAAATAAGCATATTTTTGAGACCCACAGTCTTTGGCAGGGCT
CAGCGCACCACTGGTCGCATGGTAAGGGTCGCTCTTTCCCTTAACCCGATCCTTAACGCCCTTGAAGAAA
ACATAGAAGAGTTCAATGATATTCAAGGCCAGGGACACCAAGGACACCACCAGCATGAAGATGATGAAGA
TGGTTTTCTCCGTGGGGCGAGAGAGGAAACAGTCCACCTGATGTGGGCAGGGATCTCTTTTGCAAGTGTA
AACAGCACTCAAGCTGAATCCATAGATGTACCACTGGATCAGCAAGAAGGCCACCTCAAAGATAGACTTG
AAGAGGATACTGATGATGTAGGTTCGCAGCAACCCCCCTCGCATTTTCACCTTACCATGCTCTTCAATAC
CGTACTTGAACTTCTTTATCTCAATCTGCTTCAAGTGCATGTCCACATTGACACCATCAGTTTGGGCAAC
CTTGAGTTCTTCCTCTTTCTTGTTCAGTTTCTCTTCCTTTCGCATCACATAGAA
