>Addgene plasmid #49851 | pcDNA3.2-Cx43-HA | addgene partial sequence | sequence record 77949 | CMV-F 5'-CGCAAATGGGCGGTAGGCGTG-3'
AGAACCCACTGCTTACTGGCTTATCGAAATTAATACGACTCACTATAGGGAGACCCAAGCTGGCTAGTTA
AGCTATCAACAAGTTTGTACAAAAAAGCAGGCTTCACCATGGGTGACTGGAGCGCCTTAGGCAAACTCCT
TGACAAGGTTCAAGCCTACTCAACTGCTGGAGGGAAGGTGTGGCTGTCAGTACTTTTCATTTTCCGAATC
CTGCTGCTGGGGACAGCGGTTGAGTCAGCCTGGGGCGACGAACAATCCGCATTCCGCTGTAACACTCAGC
AACCTGGTTGTGAAAATGTCTGCTATGACAAGTCTTTCCCAATCTCTCATGTGCGCTTCTGGGTCCTGCA
GATCATATTTGTGTCTGTACCCACACTCTTGTACCTGGCTCATGTGTTCTATGTGATGCGAAAGGAAGAG
AAACTGAACAAGAAAGAGGAAGAACTCAAGGTTGCCCAAACTGATGGTGTCAATGTGGACATGCACTTGA
AGCAGATTGAGATAAAGAAGTTCAAGTACGGTATTGAAGAGCATGGTAAGGTGAAAATGCGAGGGGGGTT
GCTGCGAACCTACATCATCAGTATCCTCTTCAAGTCTATCTTTGAGGTGGCCTTCTTGCTGATCCAGTGG
TACATCTATGGATTCAGCTTGAGTGCTGTTTACACTTGCAAAAGAGATCCCTGCCCACATCAGGTGGACT
GTTTCCTCTCTCGCCCCACGGAGAAAACCATCTTCATCATCTTCATGCTGGTGGTGTCCTTGGTGTCCCT
GGCCTTGAATATCATTGAACTCTTCTATGTTTTCTTCAAGGGCGTTAAGGATCGGGTTAAGGGAAAGAGC
GACCCTTACCATGCGACCAGTGGTGCGCTGAGCCCTGCCAAAGACTGTGGGTCTCAAAAATATGCTTATT
TCAATGGCTGCT
